Addgene plasmid #226233: pSCD-cTEVP-RBD
Purpose: Express cTEVP-RBD fusion
Depositing lab: Michael Elowitz. Depositing organization: California Institute of Technology. Publication: Synthetic protein circuits for programmable control of mammalian cell death. Xia S, Lu AC, Tobin V, Luo K, Moeller L, Shon DJ, Du R, Linton JM, Sui M, Horns F, Elowitz MB. Cell. 2024 Apr 16:S0092-8674(24)00347-7. doi: 10.1016/j.cell.2024.03.031. PubMed 38657604.
Backbone
  Vector backbone: pAL
  Vector type: Mammalian Expression
Growth in bacteria
  Bacterial resistance: Ampicillin, 100 μg/mL
  Growth temperature: 37°C
  Growth strain: DH5alpha
  Copy number: Unknown
Gene/Insert
  Gene/Insert name: cTEVP-RBD
  Species: Tobacco etch virus
  Entrez Gene: TEVgp1 (a.k.a. TEVgp1)
Terms and licenses: Academic/Nonprofit Terms; Industry Terms: Not Available to Industry
How to cite: pSCD-cTEVP-RBD was a gift from Michael Elowitz (Addgene plasmid # 226233 ; http://n2t.net/addgene:226233 ; RRID:Addgene_226233)
