[The description below was written by a language model from this plasmid's Addgene catalogue record and pLannotate feature annotations shown in this document.]
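Description:
pSCD-cTEVP-RBD is a 5,840 nt mammalian expression plasmid built on the pAL backbone and designed to express a fusion of a C-terminal fragment of tobacco etch virus protease (cTEVP) with an RBD. The feature table identifies the RBD portion as a fragment of human RAF1, consistent with the Ras-binding domain of that kinase. In E. coli the plasmid is maintained through a high-copy ColE1/pUC-type origin and selected with ampicillin via the β-lactamase gene and its own promoter. Remnants of an f1 origin, the lac promoter/operator region and a pBR322 bom fragment are also annotated.

The fusion coding region lies downstream of the human CMV immediate-early enhancer and promoter and is terminated by a bovine growth hormone polyadenylation signal that spans the sequence origin. Two short tet operator-containing matches sit directly after the CMV promoter, an arrangement typical of CMV/TetO2 promoters that a Tet repressor can hold off until tetracycline or doxycycline is added, although the record does not state this. An FRT site sits immediately upstream of a hygromycin resistance gene that has no complete promoter of its own and is followed by an SV40 poly(A) signal. This layout resembles designs for FLP-mediated integration at a genomic FRT landing site, where insertion supplies the promoter for hygromycin selection, but that use is also not stated.

The stated purpose is simply expression of the cTEVP-RBD fusion, from a study on synthetic protein circuits controlling mammalian cell death. A plausible reading is that a split protease half tethered to a Ras-binding domain would let protease reconstitution depend on active Ras, but the partner half and the exact circuit role are not described in the record.
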