Features (pLannotate 1.2.2; 23 found; start..end, strand, type, name):
     33..56      +  polyA_signal   bGH poly(A) signal (fragment): bovine growth hormone polyadenylation signal
     60..81      +  promoter       SV40 promoter (fragment): SV40 enhancer and early promoter
    102..335     +  rep_origin     f1 ori (fragment) (sequence partly withheld): f1 bacteriophage origin of replication; arrow indicates direction of (+) strand synthesis
    340..387     +  protein_bind   FRT: FLP-mediated recombination occurs in the 8-bp core sequence TCTAGAAA (Turan and Bode, 2011). FLP recombinase from the Saccharomyces cerevisiae 2μ plasmid
    395..1417    +  CDS            HygR: aminoglycoside phosphotransferase from E. coli; aph(4)-Ia; confers resistance to hygromycin
   1427..1552    +  CDS            ble (fragment): BLE_KLEPN - Experimental evidence at protein level: Swiss-Prot protein existence level 1. Binding protein with a strong affinity to the bleomycin family of antibiotics. Binds to CL990; an antimitotic-antibiotic compound. From Klebsiella pneumoniae.
   1547..1668    +  polyA_signal   SV40 poly(A) signal: SV40 polyadenylation signal
   1741..1757    -  protein_bind   lac operator: The lac repressor binds to the lac operator to inhibit transcription in E. coli. This inhibition can be relieved by adding lactose or isopropyl-β-D-thiogalactopyranoside (IPTG). lac repressor encoded by lacI
   1765..1795    -  promoter       lac promoter: promoter for the E. coli lac operon
   1810..1831    -  protein_bind   CAP binding site: CAP binding activates transcription in the presence of cAMP. E. coli catabolite activator protein
   1844..1936    -  CDS            lacI (fragment): lac repressor; lacI; The lac repressor binds to the lac operator to inhibit transcription in E. coli. This inhibition can be relieved by adding lactose or isopropyl-β-D-thiogalactopyranoside (IPTG).
   2119..2707    -  rep_origin     ori: high-copy-number ColE1/pMB1/pBR322/pUC origin of replication
   2878..3738    -  CDS            AmpR: β-lactamase; bla; confers resistance to ampicillin, carbenicillin, and related antibiotics
   3739..3843    -  promoter       AmpR promoter: bla
   3902..3954    -  misc_feature   bom (fragment): basis of mobility region from pBR322
   4104..4483    +  enhancer       CMV enhancer: human cytomegalovirus immediate early enhancer
   4484..4687    +  promoter       CMV promoter: human cytomegalovirus (CMV) immediate early promoter
   4689..4708    +  promoter       PLtetO-1 promoter (fragment): modified phage lambda PL promoter with tet operator sites (Lutz and Bujard, 1997)
   4710..4729    +  promoter       PLtetO-1 promoter (fragment): modified phage lambda PL promoter with tet operator sites (Lutz and Bujard, 1997)
   4737..4770    +  promoter       TRE3GV promoter (fragment): 3rd-generation Tet-responsive promoter that can be activated by binding of Tet-On® 3G, optimized for retroviral and lentiviral vectors
   4865..5218    +  CDS            POLG_TEV (fragment): Experimental evidence at protein level: Swiss-Prot protein existence level 1. [Nuclear inclusion protein A]: has RNA-binding and proteolytic activities. From Tobacco etch virus (TEV).
   5279..5524    +  CDS            RAF1 (fragment): RAF1_HUMAN - Also known as RAF. Experimental evidence at protein level: Swiss-Prot protein existence level 1. Serine/threonine-protein kinase that acts as a regulatory link between the membrane-associated Ras GTPases and the MAPK/ERK cascade, and this critical regulatory link functions as a switch determining cell fate decisions including proliferation, differentiation, apoptosis, survival and oncogenic transformation. RAF1 activation initiates a mitogen-activated protein kinase (MAPK) cascade that comprises a sequential phosphorylation of the dual-specific MAPK kinases (MAP2K1/MEK1 and MAP2K2
   5633..17      +  polyA_signal   bGH poly(A) signal (across the origin): bovine growth hormone polyadenylation signal
>Addgene plasmid #226233 | pSCD-cTEVP-RBD | addgene full sequence | sequence record 451408 | Addgene NGS Result
TGCGGTGGGCTCTATGGAGATCTATCGATGTTCTGGGGATGCGGTGGGCTCTATGGCTTCTGAGGCGGAA
AGAACCAGCTGGGGCTCTAGGGGGTATCCCC
[124 nt withheld, positions 102-225]
C
[91 nt withheld, positions 227-317]
AGGGTGATGGTTCACGTACCTAGAAGTTCCTATTCCGAAGTTCCTATTCTCTAGAAAGTATAGGAACTTC
CTTGGCCAAAAAGCCTGAACTCACCGCGACGTCTGTCGAGAAGTTTCTGATCGAAAAGTTCGACAGCGTC
TCCGACCTGATGCAGCTCTCGGAGGGCGAAGAATCTCGTGCTTTCAGCTTCGATGTAGGAGGGCGTGGAT
ATGTCCTGCGGGTAAATAGCTGCGCCGATGGTTTCTACAAAGATCGTTATGTTTATCGGCACTTTGCATC
GGCCGCGCTCCCGATTCCGGAAGTGCTTGACATTGGGGAATTCAGCGAGAGCCTGACCTATTGCATCTCC
CGCCGTGCACAGGGTGTCACGTTGCAAGACCTGCCTGAAACCGAACTGCCCGCTGTTCTGCAGCCGGTCG
CGGAGGCCATGGATGCGATCGCTGCGGCCGATCTTAGCCAGACGAGCGGGTTCGGCCCATTCGGACCGCA
AGGAATCGGTCAATACACTACATGGCGTGATTTCATATGCGCGATTGCTGATCCCCATGTGTATCACTGG
CAAACTGTGATGGACGACACCGTCAGTGCGTCCGTCGCGCAGGCTCTCGATGAGCTGATGCTTTGGGCCG
AGGACTGCCCCGAAGTCCGGCACCTCGTGCACGCGGATTTCGGCTCCAACAATGTCCTGACGGACAATGG
CCGCATAACAGCGGTCATTGACTGGAGCGAGGCGATGTTCGGGGATTCCCAATACGAGGTCGCCAACATC
TTCTTCTGGAGGCCGTGGTTGGCTTGTATGGAGCAGCAGACGCGCTACTTCGAGCGGAGGCATCCGGAGC
TTGCAGGATCGCCGCGGCTCCGGGCGTATATGCTCCGCATTGGTCTTGACCAACTCTATCAGAGCTTGGT
TGACGGCAATTTCGATGATGCAGCTTGGGCGCAGGGTCGATGCGACGCAATCGTCCGATCCGGAGCCGGG
ACTGTCGGGCGTACACAAATCGCCCGCAGAAGCGCGGCCGTCTGGACCGATGGCTGTGTAGAAGTACTCG
CCGATAGTGGAAACCGACGCCCCAGCACTCGTCCGAGGGCAAAGGAATAGCACGTACTACGAGATTTCGA
TTCCACCGCCGCCTTCTATGAAAGGTTGGGCTTCGGAATCGTTTTCCGGGACGCCGGCTGGATGATCCTC
CAGCGCGGGGATCTCATGCTGGAGTTCTTCGCCCACCCCAACTTGTTTATTGCAGCTTATAATGGTTACA
AATAAAGCAATAGCATCACAAATTTCACAAATAAAGCATTTTTTTCACTGCATTCTAGTTGTGGTTTGTC
CAAACTCATCAATGTATCTTATCATGTCTGTATACCGTCGACCTCTAGCTAGAGCTTGGCGTAATCATGG
TCATAGCTGTTTCCTGTGTGAAATTGTTATCCGCTCACAATTCCACACAACATACGAGCCGGAAGCATAA
AGTGTAAAGCCTGGGGTGCCTAATGAGTGAGCTAACTCACATTAATTGCGTTGCGCTCACTGCCCGCTTT
CCAGTCGGGAAACCTGTCGTGCCAGCTGCATTAATGAATCGGCCAACGCGCGGGGAGAGGCGGTTTGCGT
ATTGGGCGCTCTTCCGCTTCCTCGCTCACTGACTCGCTGCGCTCGGTCGTTCGGCTGCGGCGAGCGGTAT
CAGCTCACTCAAAGGCGGTAATACGGTTATCCACAGAATCAGGGGATAACGCAGGAAAGAACATGTGAGC
AAAAGGCCAGCAAAAGGCCAGGAACCGTAAAAAGGCCGCGTTGCTGGCGTTTTTCCATAGGCTCCGCCCC
CCTGACGAGCATCACAAAAATCGACGCTCAAGTCAGAGGTGGCGAAACCCGACAGGACTATAAAGATACC
AGGCGTTTCCCCCTGGAAGCTCCCTCGTGCGCTCTCCTGTTCCGACCCTGCCGCTTACCGGATACCTGTC
CGCCTTTCTCCCTTCGGGAAGCGTGGCGCTTTCTCATAGCTCACGCTGTAGGTATCTCAGTTCGGTGTAG
GTCGTTCGCTCCAAGCTGGGCTGTGTGCACGAACCCCCCGTTCAGCCCGACCGCTGCGCCTTATCCGGTA
ACTATCGTCTTGAGTCCAACCCGGTAAGACACGACTTATCGCCACTGGCAGCAGCCACTGGTAACAGGAT
TAGCAGAGCGAGGTATGTAGGCGGTGCTACAGAGTTCTTGAAGTGGTGGCCTAACTACGGCTACACTAGA
AGAACAGTATTTGGTATCTGCGCTCTGCTGAAGCCAGTTACCTTCGGAAAAAGAGTTGGTAGCTCTTGAT
CCGGCAAACAAACCACCGCTGGTAGCGGTGGTTTTTTTGTTTGCAAGCAGCAGATTACGCGCAGAAAAAA
AGGATCTCAAGAAGATCCTTTGATCTTTTCTACGGGGTCTGACGCTCAGTGGAACGAAAACTCACGTTAA
GGGATTTTGGTCATGAGATTATCAAAAAGGATCTTCACCTAGATCCTTTTAAATTAAAAATGAAGTTTTA
AATCAATCTAAAGTATATATGAGTAAACTTGGTCTGACAGTTACCAATGCTTAATCAGTGAGGCACCTAT
CTCAGCGATCTGTCTATTTCGTTCATCCATAGTTGCCTGACTCCCCGTCGTGTAGATAACTACGATACGG
GAGGGCTTACCATCTGGCCCCAGTGCTGCAATGATACCGCGAGACCCACGCTCACCGGCTCCAGATTTAT
CAGCAATAAACCAGCCAGCCGGAAGGGCCGAGCGCAGAAGTGGTCCTGCAACTTTATCCGCCTCCATCCA
GTCTATTAATTGTTGCCGGGAAGCTAGAGTAAGTAGTTCGCCAGTTAATAGTTTGCGCAACGTTGTTGCC
ATTGCTACAGGCATCGTGGTGTCACGCTCGTCGTTTGGTATGGCTTCATTCAGCTCCGGTTCCCAACGAT
CAAGGCGAGTTACATGATCCCCCATGTTGTGCAAAAAAGCGGTTAGCTCCTTCGGTCCTCCGATCGTTGT
CAGAAGTAAGTTGGCCGCAGTGTTATCACTCATGGTTATGGCAGCACTGCATAATTCTCTTACTGTCATG
CCATCCGTAAGATGCTTTTCTGTGACTGGTGAGTACTCAACCAAGTCATTCTGAGAATAGTGTATGCGGC
GACCGAGTTGCTCTTGCCCGGCGTCAATACGGGATAATACCGCGCCACATAGCAGAACTTTAAAAGTGCT
CATCATTGGAAAACGTTCTTCGGGGCGAAAACTCTCAAGGATCTTACCGCTGTTGAGATCCAGTTCGATG
TAACCCACTCGTGCACCCAACTGATCTTCAGCATCTTTTACTTTCACCAGCGTTTCTGGGTGAGCAAAAA
CAGGAAGGCAAAATGCCGCAAAAAAGGGAATAAGGGCGACACGGAAATGTTGAATACTCATACTCTTCCT
TTTTCAATATTATTGAAGCATTTATCAGGGTTATTGTCTCATGAGCGGATACATATTTGAATGTATTTAG
AAAAATAAACAAATAGGGGTTCCGCGCACATTTCCCCGAAAAGTGCCACCTGACGTCGACGGATCGGGAG
ATCTCCCGATCCCCTATGGTGCACTCTCAGTACAATCTGCTCTGATGCCGCATAGTTAAGCCAGTATCTG
CTCCCTGCTTGTGTGTTGGAGGTCGCTGAGTAGTGCGCGAGCAAAATTTAAGCTACAACAAGGCAAGGCT
TGACCGACAATTGCATGAAGAATCTGCTTAGGGTTAGGCGTTTTGCGCTGCTTCGTACGGGCCAGATATA
CGCGTTGACATTGATTATTGACTAGTTATTAATAGTAATCAATTACGGGGTCATTAGTTCATAGCCCATA
TATGGAGTTCCGCGTTACATAACTTACGGTAAATGGCCCGCCTGGCTGACCGCCCAACGACCCCCGCCCA
TTGACGTCAATAATGACGTATGTTCCCATAGTAACGCCAATAGGGACTTTCCATTGACGTCAATGGGTGG
AGTATTTACGGTAAACTGCCCACTTGGCAGTACATCAAGTGTATCATATGCCAAGTACGCCCCCTATTGA
CGTCAATGACGGTAAATGGCCCGCCTGGCATTATGCCCAGTACATGACCTTATGGGACTTTCCTACTTGG
CAGTACATCTACGTATTAGTCATCGCTATTACCATGGTGATGCGGTTTTGGCAGTACATCAATGGGCGTG
GATAGCGGTTTGACTCACGGGGATTTCCAAGTCTCCACCCCATTGACGTCAATGGGAGTTTGTTTTGGCA
CCAAAATCAACGGGACTTTCCAAAATGTCGTAACAACTCCGCCCCATTGACGCAAATGGGCGGTAGGCGT
GTACGGTGGGAGGTCTATATAAGCAGAGCTCTCCCTATCAGTGATAGAGATCTCCCTATCAGTGATAGAG
ATCGTCGACGAGCTCGTTTAGTGAACCGTCAGATCGCCTGGAGACGCCATCCACGCTGTTTTGACCTCCA
TAGAAGACACCGGGACCGATCCAGCCTCCGGACTCTAGCGTTTAAACTTAAGCTTGCCGCCACCATGAAG
AGTATGAGTTCTATGGTGTCCGACACTAGCTGCACGTTCCCCTCAAGTGATGGGATATTCTGGAAACACT
GGATACAGACTAAAGACGGACAGTGTGGAAGCCCATTGGTTTCCACCCGAGATGGTTTTATCGTGGGTAT
CCATAGCGCCTCTAATTTCACAAACACGAACAACTATTTCACTTCAGTGCCCAAAAACTTTATGGAGCTG
CTCACAAACCAAGAAGCGCAGCAGTGGGTAAGCGGTTGGAGACTTAACGCTGACTCAGTTCTCTGGGGGG
GGCACAAAGTATTCATGGTAAAGCCAGAGGAGCCATTCCAACCAGTCAAAGAAGCCACACAACTTATGAA
CGGAAGTGAGGGATCTGGTTCAGAGGGGAGCGGATCTGAGGGTTCTGGCTCTGAGGGGAGCGATCCGAGT
AAGACGTCAAACACAATCGCCGTTTTTCTCCCCAATAAACAGCGGACCGTGGTAAACGTCCGAAACGGGA
TGAGTCTCCACGACTGTCTGATGAAAGCCTTGAAGGTGAGGGGGCTTCAGCCTGAATGTTGCGCTGTCTT
TCGCCTTCTCCACGAACACAAGGGCGCAAAGGCGAGGCTTGACTGGAATACAGACGCTGCAAGTTTGATT
GGGGAAGAACTTCAGGTCGATTTCCTCTAGCTCGAGGAGGGCCCGAACAAAAACTCATCTCAGAAGAGGA
TCTGAATAGCGCCGTCGACCATCATCATAATCATCATTGAGTTTAAACCCGCTGATCAGCCTCGACTGTG
CCTTCTAGTTGCCAGCCATCTGTTGTTTGCCCCTCCCCCGTGCCTTCCTTGACCCTGGAAGGTGCCACTC
CCACTGTCCTTTCCTAATAAAATGAGGAAATTGCATCGCATTGTCTGAGTAGGTGTCATTCTATTCTGGG
GGGTGGGGTGGGGCAGGACAGCAAGGGGGAGGATTGGGAAGACAATAGCAGGCATGCTGGGGA
